Addgene plasmid #23664: pDONR223-MAP4K3
Depositing lab: William Hahn & David Root. Depositing organization: Dana-Farber Cancer Institute. Publication: COT drives resistance to RAF inhibition through MAP kinase pathway reactivation. Johannessen CM, Boehm JS, Kim SY, Thomas SR, Wardwell L, Johnson LA, Emery CM, Stransky N, Cogdill AP, Barretina J, Caponigro G, Hieronymus H, Murray RR, Salehi-Ashtiani K, Hill DE, Vidal M, Zhao JJ, Yang X, Alkan O, Kim S, Harris JL, Wilson CJ, Myer VE, Finan PM, Root DE, Roberts TM, Golub T, Flaherty KT, Dummer R, Weber BL, Sellers WR, Schlegel R, Wargo JA, Hahn WC, Garraway LA. Nature. 2010 Dec 16;468(7326):968-72. doi: 10.1038/nature09627 PubMed 21107320.
Backbone
  Vector backbone: pDONR223
  Backbone manufacturer: Invitrogen
  Backbone size w/o insert (bp): 5005
  Vector type: Gateway Donor vector
Growth in bacteria
  Bacterial resistance: Spectinomycin, 50 μg/mL
  Growth temperature: 37°C
  Growth strain: DH5alpha
  Copy number: High Copy
Gene/Insert
  Gene/Insert name: MAP4K3 (alt name: mitogen-activated protein kinase kinase kinase kinase 3)
  Species: H. sapiens (human)
  Insert size (bp): 2622
  Entrez Gene: MAP4K3 (a.k.a. GLK, MAPKKKK3, MEKKK 3, MEKKK3, RAB8IPL1)
  Cloning method: Gateway Cloning
  Sequencing primers: 5′ M13pUC-fwd; 3′ M13rev
Terms and licenses: Academic/Nonprofit Terms; Industry Terms: Not Available to Industry
Depositor comments: The ORF has no Stop codon. This design enables easy recombination into a destination vector to add an epitope tag of choice and Stop codon to the ORF. Do NOT use this plasmid directly for transfections. A set of 4 custom lentiviral vectors is available ( pLX301 (http://www.addgene.org/25895/) , pLX302 (http://www.addgene.org/25896/) , pLX303 (http://www.addgene.org/25897/) , pLX304 (http://www.addgene.org/25890/) ) to be used to express these ORFs in mammalian cells. These plasmids are not included in the kit and must be ordered separately.
How to cite: pDONR223-MAP4K3 was a gift from William Hahn & David Root (Addgene plasmid # 23664 ; http://n2t.net/addgene:23664 ; RRID:Addgene_23664)
