[The description below was written by a language model from this plasmid's Addgene catalogue record.]
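Description:
pDONR223-MAP4K3 is a Gateway entry clone built in the pDONR223 donor backbone (Invitrogen; about 5 kb without insert). It carries the human MAP4K3 open reading frame, which encodes mitogen-activated protein kinase kinase kinase kinase 3, also known as GLK or MEKKK3. The insert is about 2.6 kb and was introduced by Gateway recombination. In a clone of this type the ORF would normally be flanked by attL recombination sites, although no feature table is provided to confirm the individual elements. The plasmid is maintained at high copy in standard E. coli cloning strains under spectinomycin selection. The record does not name the origin of replication. M13 forward and reverse primer sites on either side of the insert allow sequence verification.

The ORF lacks a stop codon. This "open" configuration lets an LR recombination reaction move the coding sequence in frame into a destination vector that supplies a C-terminal epitope tag and the terminating codon. No promoter for mammalian expression is recorded, and the depositor states that the plasmid should not be transfected directly; it serves only as a shuttle and storage clone. The depositor points to a companion set of lentiviral destination vectors (pLX301 to pLX304) for expressing the ORF in mammalian cells. The clone is distributed as part of a kit of ORF clones, and the associated publication concerns resistance to RAF inhibition through reactivation of the MAP kinase pathway.
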