>Addgene plasmid #23664 | pDONR223-MAP4K3 | depositor partial sequence | sequence record 11208 | Author sequence
ATGAACCCCGGCTTCGATTTGTCCCGCCGGAACCCGCAGGAGGACTTCGAGCTGATTCAGCGCATCGGCA
GCGGCACCTACGGCGACGTCTACAAGGCACGGAATGTTAACACTGGTGAATTAGCAGCAATTAAAGTAAT
AAAATTGGAACCAGGAGAAGACTTTGCAGTTGTGCAGCAAGAAATTATCATGATGAAAGACTGTAAACAC
CCAAATATTGTTGCTTATTTTGGAAGCTATCTCAGGCGAGATAAGCTTTGGATTTGCATGGAGTTTTGTG
GAGGTGGTTCTTTACAGGATATTTATCACGTAACTGGACCTCTGTCAGAACTGCAAATTGCATATGTTAG
CAGAGAAACACTGCAGGGATTATATTATCTTCACAGTAAAGGAAAAATGCACAGAGATATAAAGGGAGCT
AACATTCTATTAACGGATAATGGTCATGTGAAATTGGCTGATTTTGGAGTATCTGCACAGATAACAGCTA
CAATTGCCAAACGGAAGTCTTTCATTGGCACACCATATTGGATGGCTCCAGAAGTTGCAGCTGTTGAGAG
GAAGGGGGGTTACAATCAACTCTGTGATCTCTGGGCAGTGGGAATCACTGCCATAGAACTTGCAGAGCTT
CAGCCTCCTATGTTTGACTTACACCCAATGAGAGCATTATTTCTAATGACAAAAAGCAATTTTCAGCCTC
CTAAACTAAAGGATAAAATGAAATGGTCAAATAGTTTTCATCACTTTGTGAAAATGGCACTTACCAAAAA
TCCGAAAAAAAGACCTACTGCTGAAAAATTATTACAGCATCCTTTTGTAACACAACATTTGACACGGTCT
TTGGCAATCGAGCTGTTGGATAAAGTAAATAATCCAGATCATTCCACTTACCATGATTTCGATGATGATG
ATCCTGAGCCTCTTGTTGCTGTACCACATAGAATTCACTCAACAAGTAGAAACGTGAGAGAAGAAAAAAC
ACGCTCAGAGATAACCTTTGGCCAAGTGAAATTTGATCCACCCTTAAGAAAGGAGACAGAACCACATCAT
GAACTTGATCTGCAACTGGAATATGGACAAGGACACCAAGGTGGTTACTTTTTAGGTGCAAACAAGAGTC
TTCTCAAGTCTGTTGAAGAAGAATTGCATCAGCGAGGACACGTCGCACATTTAGAAGATGATGAAGGAGA
TGATGATGAATCTAAACACTCAACTCTGAAAGCAAAAATTCCACCTCCTTTGCCACCAAAGCCTAAGTCT
ATCTTCATACCACAGGAAATGCATTCTACTGAGGATGAAAATCAAGGAACAATCAAGAGATGTCCCATGT
CAGGGAGCCCAGCAAAGCCATCCCAAGTTCCACCTAGACCACCACCTCCCAGATTACCCCCACACAAACC
TGTTGCCTTAGGAAATGGAATGAGCTCCTTCCAGTTAAATGGTGAACGAGATGGCTCATTATGTCAACAA
CAGAATGAACATAGAGGCACAAACCTTTCAAGAAAAGAAAAGAAAGATGTACCAAAGCCTATTAGTAATG
GTCTTCCTCCAACACCTAAAGTGCATATGGGTGCATGTTTTTCAAAAGTTTTTAATGGGTGTCCCTTGAA
AATTCACTGTGCATCATCATGGATAAACCCAGATACTAGAGATCAGTACTTGATATTTGGTGCCGAAGAA
GGGATTTATACCCTCAATCTTAATGAACTTCATGAAACATCAATGGAACAGCTATTCCCTCGAAGGTGTA
CATGGTTGTATGTAATGAACAATTGCTTGCTATCAATATCTGGTAAAGCTTCTCAGCTTTATTCCCATAA
TTTACCAGGGCTTTTTGATTATGCAAGACAAATGCAAAAGTTACCTGTTGCTATTCCAGCACACAAACTC
CCTGACAGAATACTGCCAAGGAAATTTTCTGTATCAGCAAAAATCCCTGAAACCAAATGGTGCCAGAAGT
GTTGTGTTGTAAGAAATCCTTACACGGGCCATAAATACCTATGTGGAGCACTTCAGACTAGCATTGTTCT
ATTAGAATGGGTTGAACCAATGCAGAAATTTATGTTAATTAAGCACATAGATTTTCCTATACCATGTCCA
CTTAGAATGTTTGAAATGCTGGTAGTTCCTGAACAGGAGTACCCTTTAGTTTGTGTTGGTGTCAGTAGAG
GTAGAGACTTCAACCAAGTGGTTCGATTTGAGACGGTCAATCCAAATTCTACCTCTTCATGGTTTACAGA
ATCAGATACCCCACAGACAAATGTTACTCATGTAACCCAACTGGAGAGAGATACCATCCTTGTATGCTTG
GACTGTTGTATAAAAATAGTAAATCTCCAAGGAAGATTAAAATCTAGCAGGAAATTGTCATCAGAACTCA
CCTTTGATTTCCAGATTGAATCAATAGTGTGCCTACAAGACAGTGTGCTAGCTTTCTGGAAACATGGAAT
GCAAGGTAGAAGTTTTAGATCTAATGAGGTAACACAAGAAATTTCAGATAGCACAAGAATTTTCAGGCTG
CTTGGATCTGACAGGGTCGTGGTTTTGGAAAGTAGGCCAACTGATAACCCCACAGCAAATAGCAATTTGT
ACATCCTGGCGGGTCATGAAAACAGTTACTGA
