>Addgene plasmid #23664 | pDONR223-MAP4K3 | addgene partial sequence | sequence record 29545 | 23664 with M13pUC-fwd
CCAATAATGATTTTATTTTGACTGATAGTGACCTGTTCGTTGCAACAAATTGATGAGCAATGCTTTTTTA
TAATGCCAACTTTGTACAAAAAAGTTGGCATGAACCCCGGCTTCGATTTGTCCCGCCGGAACCCGCAGGA
GGACTTCGAGCTGATTCAGCGCATCGGCAGCGGCACCTACGGCGACGTCTACAAGGCACGGAATGTTAAC
ACTGGTGAATTAGCAGCAATTAAAGTAATAAAATTGGAACCAGGAGAAGACTTTGCAGTTGTGCAGCAAG
AAATTATCATGATGAAAGACTGTAAACACCCAAATATTGTTGCTTATTTTGGAAGCTATCTCAGGCGAGA
TAAGCTTTGGATTTGCATGGAGTTTTGTGGAGGTGGTTCTTTACAGGATATTTATCACGTAACTGGACCT
CTGTCAGAACTGCAAATTGCATATGTTAGCAGAGAAACACTGCAGGGATTATATTATCTTCACAGTAAAG
GAAAAATGCACAGAGATATAAAGGGAGCTAACATTCTATTAACGGATAATGGTCATGTGAAATTGGCTGA
TTTTGGAGTATCTGCACAGATAACAGCTAC
